>Addgene plasmid #84868 | pFastBacDual with LFn + Needle | depositor full sequence | sequence record 162901 | pFastBacDual with LFn + Needle sequence 6354 bps
TTCTCTGTCACAGAATGAAAATTTTTCTGTCATCTCTTCGTTATTAATGTTTGTAATTGACTGAATATCA
ACGCTTATTTGCAGCCTGAATGGCGAATGGG
[124 nt withheld, positions 102-225]
C
[91 nt withheld, positions 227-317]
A
[49 nt withheld, positions 319-367]
CCTTTGACGTTGGAGTCCACGTTCTTT
[37 nt withheld, positions 395-431]
ACCCTATCTCGGTCTATTCTTTTGATTTATAAGGGATTTTGCCGATTTCGGCCTATTGGTTAAAAAATGA
GCTGATTTAACAAAAATTTAACGCGAATTTTAACAAAATATTAACGTTTACAATTTCAGGTGGCACTTTT
CGGGGAAATGTGCGCGGAACCCCTATTTGTTTATTTTTCTAAATACATTCAAATATGTATCCGCTCATGA
GACAATAACCCTGATAAATGCTTCAATAATATTGAAAAAGGAAGAGTATGAGTATTCAACATTTCCGTGT
CGCCCTTATTCCCTTTTTTGCGGCATTTTGCCTTCCTGTTTTTGCTCACCCAGAAACGCTGGTGAAAGTA
AAAGATGCTGAAGATCAGTTGGGTGCACGAGTGGGTTACATCGAACTGGATCTCAACAGCGGTAAGATCC
TTGAGAGTTTTCGCCCCGAAGAACGTTTTCCAATGATGAGCACTTTTAAAGTTCTGCTATGTGGCGCGGT
ATTATCCCGTATTGACGCCGGGCAAGAGCAACTCGGTCGCCGCATACACTATTCTCAGAATGACTTGGTT
GAGTACTCACCAGTCACAGAAAAGCATCTTACGGATGGCATGACAGTAAGAGAATTATGCAGTGCTGCCA
TAACCATGAGTGATAACACTGCGGCCAACTTACTTCTGACAACGATCGGAGGACCGAAGGAGCTAACCGC
TTTTTTGCACAACATGGGGGATCATGTAACTCGCCTTGATCGTTGGGAACCGGAGCTGAATGAAGCCATA
CCAAACGACGAGCGTGACACCACGATGCCTGTAGCAATGGCAACAACGTTGCGCAAACTATTAACTGGCG
AACTACTTACTCTAGCTTCCCGGCAACAATTAATAGACTGGATGGAGGCGGATAAAGTTGCAGGACCACT
TCTGCGCTCGGCCCTTCCGGCTGGCTGGTTTATTGCTGATAAATCTGGAGCCGGTGAGCGTGGGTCTCGC
GGTATCATTGCAGCACTGGGGCCAGATGGTAAGCCCTCCCGTATCGTAGTTATCTACACGACGGGGAGTC
AGGCAACTATGGATGAACGAAATAGACAGATCGCTGAGATAGGTGCCTCACTGATTAAGCATTGGTAACT
GTCAGACCAAGTTTACTCATATATACTTTAGATTGATTTAAAACTTCATTTTTAATTTAAAAGGATCTAG
GTGAAGATCCTTTTTGATAATCTCATGACCAAAATCCCTTAACGTGAGTTTTCGTTCCACTGAGCGTCAG
ACCCCGTAGAAAAGATCAAAGGATCTTCTTGAGATCCTTTTTTTCTGCGCGTAATCTGCTGCTTGCAAAC
AAAAAAACCACCGCTACCAGCGGTGGTTTGTTTGCCGGATCAAGAGCTACCAACTCTTTTTCCGAAGGTA
ACTGGCTTCAGCAGAGCGCAGATACCAAATACTGTCCTTCTAGTGTAGCCGTAGTTAGGCCACCACTTCA
AGAACTCTGTAGCACCGCCTACATACCTCGCTCTGCTAATCCTGTTACCAGTGGCTGCTGCCAGTGGCGA
TAAGTCGTGTCTTACCGGGTTGGACTCAAGACGATAGTTACCGGATAAGGCGCAGCGGTCGGGCTGAACG
GGGGGTTCGTGCACACAGCCCAGCTTGGAGCGAACGACCTACACCGAACTGAGATACCTACAGCGTGAGC
ATTGAGAAAGCGCCACGCTTCCCGAAGGGAGAAAGGCGGACAGGTATCCGGTAAGCGGCAGGGTCGGAAC
AGGAGAGCGCACGAGGGAGCTTCCAGGGGGAAACGCCTGGTATCTTTATAGTCCTGTCGGGTTTCGCCAC
CTCTGACTTGAGCGTCGATTTTTGTGATGCTCGTCAGGGGGGCGGAGCCTATGGAAAAACGCCAGCAACG
CGGCCTTTTTACGGTTCCTGGCCTTTTGCTGGCCTTTTGCTCACATGTTCTTTCCTGCGTTATCCCCTGA
TTCTGTGGATAACCGTATTACCGCCTTTGAGTGAGCTGATACCGCTCGCCGCAGCCGAACGACCGAGCGC
AGCGAGTCAGTGAGCGAGGAAGCGGAAGAGCGCCTGATGCGGTATTTTCTCCTTACGCATCTGTGCGGTA
TTTCACACCGCAGACCAGCCGCGTAACCTGGCAAAATCGGTTACGGTTGAGTAATAAATGGATGCCCTGC
GTAAGCGGGTGTGGGCGGACAATAAAGTCTTAAACTGAACAAAATAGATCTAAACTATGACAATAAAGTC
TTAAACTAGACAGAATAGTTGTAAACTGAAATCAGTCCAGTTATGCTGTGAAAAAGCATACTGGACTTTT
GTTATGGCTAAAGCAAACTCTTCATTTTCTGAAGTGCAAATTGCCCGTCGTATTAAAGAGGGGCGTGGCC
AAGGGCATGGTAAAGACTATATTCGCGGCGTTGTGACAATTTACCGAACAACTCCGCGGCCGGGAAGCCG
ATCTCGGCTTGAACGAATTGTTAGGTGGCGGTACTTGGGTCGATATCAAAGTGCATCACTTCTTCCCGTA
TGCCCAACTTTGTATAGAGAGCCACTGCGGGATCGTCACCGTAATCTGCTTGCACGTAGATCACATAAGC
ACCAAGCGCGTTGGCCTCATGCTTGAGGAGATTGATGAGCGCGGTGGCAATGCCCTGCCTCCGGTGCTCG
CCGGAGACTGCGAGATCATAGATATAGATCTCACTACGCGGCTGCTCAAACCTGGGCAGAACGTAAGCCG
CGAGAGCGCCAACAACCGCTTCTTGGTCGAAGGCAGCAAGCGCGATGAATGTCTTACTACGGAGCAAGTT
CCCGAGGTAATCGGAGTCCGGCTGATGTTGGGAGTAGGTGGCTACGTCTCCGAACTCACGACCGAAAAGA
TCAAGAGCAGCCCGCATGGATTTGACTTGGTCAGGGCCGAGCCTACATGTGCGAATGATGCCCATACTTG
AGCCACCTAACTTTGTTTTAGGGCGACTGCCCTGCTGCGTAACATCGTTGCTGCTGCGTAACATCGTTGC
TGCTCCATAACATCAAACATCGACCCACGGCGTAACGCGCTTGCTGCTTGGATGCCCGAGGCATAGACTG
TACAAAAAAACAGTCATAACAAGCCATGAAAACCGCCACTGCGCCGTTACCACCGCTGCGTTCGGTCAAG
GTTCTGGACCAGTTGCGTGAGCGCATACGCTACTTGCATTACAGTTTACGAACCGAACAGGCTTATGTCA
ACTGGGTTCGTGCCTTCATCCGTTTCCACGGTGTGCGTCACCCGGCAACCTTGGGCAGCAGCGAAGTCGA
GGCATTTCTGTCCTGGCTGGCGAACGAGCGCAAGGTTTCGGTCTCCACGCATCGTCAGGCATTGGCGGCC
TTGCTGTTCTTCTACGGCAAGGTGCTGTGCACGGATCTGCCCTGGCTTCAGGAGATCGGTAGACCTCGGC
CGTCGCGGCGCTTGCCGGTGGTGCTGACCCCGGATGAAGTGGTTCGCATCCTCGGTTTTCTGGAAGGCGA
GCATCGTTTGTTCGCCCAGGACTCTAGCTATAGTTCTAGTGGTTGGCCTACGTACCCGTAGTGGCTATGG
CAGGGCTTGCCGCCCCGACGTTGGCTGCGAGCCCTGGGCCTTCACCCGAACTTGGGGGTTGGGGTGGGGA
AAAGGAAGAAACGCGGGCGTATTGGTCCCAATGGGGTCTCGGTGGGGTATCGACAGAGTGCCAGCCCTGG
GACCGAACCCCGCGTTTATGAACAAACGACCCAACACCCGTGCGTTTTATTCTGTCTTTTTATTGCCGTC
ATAGCGCGGGTTCCTTCCGGTATTGTCTCCTTCCGTGTTTCAGTTAGCCTCCCCCATCTCCCGGTACCGC
ATGCTATGCATCAGCTGCTAGCACCATGGCTCGAGATCCCGGGTGATCAAGTCTTCGTCGAGTGATTGTA
AATAAAATGTAATTTACAGTATAGTATTTTAATTAATATACAAATGATTTGATAATAATTCTTATTTAAC
TATAATATATTGTGTTGGGTTGAATTAAAGGTCCGTATACTCCGGAATATTAATAGATCATGGAGATAAT
TAAAATGATAACCATCTCGCAAATAAATAAGTATTTTACTGTTTTCGTAACAGTTTTGTAATAAAAAAAC
CTATAAATATTCCGGATTATTCATACCGTCCCACCATCGGGCGCGGATCCCGGTCCGAAGCGCGCGGAAT
TCAAAGGCCTACGTCGACAATGGGCAGCAGCCATCATCATCATCATCACAGCAGCGGCCTGGTGCCGCGC
GGCAGCCATATGGCGGGCGGTCATGGTGATGTAGGTATGCACGTAAAAGAGAAAGAGAAAAATAAAGATG
AGAATAAGAGAAAAGATGAAGAACGAAATAAAACACAGGAAGAGCATTTAAAGGAAATCATGAAACACAT
TGTAAAAATAGAAGTAAAAGGGGAGGAAGCTGTTAAAAAAGAGGCAGCAGAAAAGCTACTTGAGAAAGTA
CCATCTGATGTTTTAGAGATGTATAAAGCAATTGGAGGAAAGATATATATTGTGGATGGTGATATTACAA
AACATATATCTTTAGAAGCATTATCTGAAGATAAGAAAAAAATAAAAGACATTTATGGGAAAGATGCTTT
ATTACATGAACATTATGTATATGCAAAAGAAGGATATGAACCCGTACTTGTAATCCAATCTTCGGAAGAT
TATGTAGAAAATACTGAAAAGGCACTGAACGTTTATTATGAAATAGGTAAGATATTATCAAGGGATATTT
TAAGTAAAATTAATCAACCATATCAGAAATTTTTAGATGTATTAAATACCATTAAAAATGCATCTGATTC
AGATGGACAAGATCTTTTATTTACTAATCAGCTTAAGGAACATCCCACAGACTTTTCTGTAGAATTCTTG
GAACAAAATAGCAATGAGGTACAAGAAGTATTTGCGAAAGCTTTTGCATATTATATCGAGCCACAGCATC
GTGATGTTTTACAGCTTTATGCACCGGAAGCTTTTAATTACATGGATAAATTTAACGAACAAGAAATAAA
TCTATCCTTGGAAGAACTTAAAGATCAACGGAGCACGCGTAGCAATCCCCCGACTCCATTGCTGACCGAC
TACGAGTGGTCAGGCTACCTGACCGGCATCGGCCGCGCGTTCGACACCGGCGTGAAGGATCTGAACCAGC
AACTGCAGGACGCGCAGGCGAATCTCACGAAGAACCCGAGCGATCCGACGGCGCTCGCGAACTATCAGAT
GATCATGTCGGAATACAACCTGTACCGGAACGCGCAGAGCAGCGCGGTCAAATCGATGAAGGACATCGAT
TCGTCGATCGTCTCGAACTTCCGCTAAGCGGCCGCTTTCGAATCTAGAGCCTGCAGTCTCGACAAGCTTG
TCGAGAAGTACTAGAGGATCATAATCAGCCATACCACATTTGTAGAGGTTTTACTTGCTTTAAAAAACCT
CCCACACCTCCCCCTGAACCTGAAACATAAAATGAATGCAATTGTTGTTGTTAACTTGTTTATTGCAGCT
TATAATGGTTACAAATAAAGCAATAGCATCACAAATTTCACAAATAAAGCATTTTTTTCACTGCATTCTA
GTTGTGGTTTGTCCAAACTCATCAATGTATCTTATCATGTCTGGATCTGATCACTGCTTGAGCCTAGGAG
ATCCGAACCAGATAAGTGAAATCTAGTTCCAAACTATTTTGTCATTTTTAATTTTCGTATTAGCTTACGA
CGCTACACCCAGTTCCCATCTATTTTGTCACTCTTCCCTAAATAATCCTTAAAAACTCCATTTCCACCCC
TCCCAGTTCCCAACTATTTTGTCCGCCCACAGCGGGGCATTTTTCTTCCTGTTATGTTTTTAATCAAACA
TCCTGCCAACTCCATGTGACAAACCGTCATCTTCGGCTACTTT
Features (pLannotate 1.2.2; 20 found; start..end, strand, type, name):
     81..97      +  CDS            lacZα (fragment): LacZα fragment of β-galactosidase; lacZ fragment
    102..557     +  rep_origin     f1 ori (sequence partly withheld): f1 bacteriophage origin of replication; arrow indicates direction of (+) strand synthesis
    584..688     +  promoter       AmpR promoter: bla
    689..1549    +  CDS            AmpR: β-lactamase; bla; confers resistance to ampicillin, carbenicillin, and related antibiotics
   1720..2308    +  rep_origin     ori: high-copy-number ColE1/pMB1/pBR322/pUC origin of replication
   2494..2543    -  misc_feature   bom (fragment): basis of mobility region from pBR322
   2611..2835    -  mobile_element Tn7R: mini-Tn7 element (right end of the Tn7 transposon) Tn7
   2902..3435    -  CDS            GmR: gentamycin acetyltransferase; aacC1; confers resistance to gentamycin
   3624..3652    -  promoter       Pc promoter: intI1 (promoter lies within the coding sequence); class 1 integron promoter
   3630..3977    -  CDS            YPR2_ECOLX (fragment): Protein predicted: Swiss-Prot protein existence level 4. From Escherichia coli.
   4161..4209    -  polyA_signal   HSV TK poly(A) signal: herpes simplex virus thymidine kinase polyadenylation signal (Cole and Stacy, 1985)
   4345..4454    -  promoter       p10 promoter: baculovirus promoter for expression in insect cells
   4478..4569    +  promoter       polyhedrin promoter: polh from Autographa californica; promoter for the baculovirus polyhedrin gene
   4663..4679    +  CDS            capTEV™ (fragment): composite tag for in vivo biotinylation, TEV protease cleavage, and 6xHis tagging
   4690..4707    +  CDS            thrombin site: thrombin recognition and cleavage site
   4714..5502    +  CDS            lef (fragment): LEF_BACAN - Experimental evidence at protein level: Swiss-Prot protein existence level 1. Lethal factor (LF), which constitutes one of the three proteins composing the anthrax toxin, is able to trigger rapid cell death in macrophages (PubMed:3711080, PubMed:8380282, PubMed:9563949, PubMed:10475971, PubMed:11104681, PubMed:9703991). Acts as a protease that cleaves the N-terminal of most dual specificity mitogen-activated protein kinase kinases (MAPKKs or MAP2Ks) (except for MAP2K5): cleavage invariably occurs within the N-terminal proline-rich region preceding the kinase domain, thus disrupting
   5548..5775    +  CDS            prgI (fragment): PRGI_SALTY - Experimental evidence at protein level: Swiss-Prot protein existence level 1. Required for invasion of epithelial cells. From Salmonella typhimurium (strain LT2 / SGSC1412 / ATCC 700720).
   5838..5921    +  CDS            large T antigen (fragment): large T antigen from SV40 (simian virus 40)
   5944..6078    +  polyA_signal   SV40 poly(A) signal: SV40 polyadenylation signal
   6107..6272    -  mobile_element Tn7L: mini-Tn7 element (left end of the Tn7 transposon) Tn7
