[The description below was written by a language model from this plasmid's Addgene catalogue record and pLannotate feature annotations shown in this document.]
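Description:
pFastBacDual with LFn + Needle is a baculovirus donor (transfer) plasmid built on the pFastBacDual backbone for producing a recombinant protein in insect cells. In E. coli it replicates from a high-copy ColE1/pUC-type origin and is selected with ampicillin through the β-lactamase gene; an f1 origin is also present. The expression region sits between the Tn7L and Tn7R ends of a mini-Tn7 element together with a gentamicin acetyltransferase gene. This lets the whole cassette be transposed into a baculovirus shuttle genome (bacmid) in a suitable E. coli host, with gentamicin selecting for the transposed segment. The resulting bacmid is then used to generate virus.

The backbone carries two divergent late baculovirus promoters. The p10 promoter, paired with the HSV TK polyadenylation signal, has no annotated coding sequence downstream and appears unused. The polyhedrin promoter drives the payload: an N-terminal 6xHis tag and a thrombin cleavage site, followed by the N-terminal domain of anthrax lethal factor (LFn). LFn is fused to a type III secretion system needle protein, and the unit ends at the SV40 poly(A) signal. The catalogue identifies the needle protein as that of Burkholderia thailandensis. The automated annotation labels this region as a fragment of Salmonella PrgI, which most likely reflects homology among needle proteins rather than a different insert.

According to the record, LFn acts as a delivery signal: when the purified fusion is given together with anthrax protective antigen, the PA channel translocates it into the cytosol. The associated publication concerns NAIP-dependent cytosolic detection of bacterial ligands in vivo, which suggests use as a cytosolic needle ligand.
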