Addgene plasmid #84868: pFastBacDual with LFn + Needle
Purpose: Baculovirus Expression of LFn-Needle fusion. The LFn domain acts as a signal sequence that targets proteins for cytosolic translocation via the co-administered protective antigen (PA) channel protein
Depositing lab: Russell Vance. Depositing organization: University of California, Berkeley. Publication: NAIP proteins are required for cytosolic detection of specific bacterial ligands in vivo. Rauch I, Tenthorey JL, Nichols RD, Al Moussawi K, Kang JJ, Kang C, Kazmierczak BI, Vance RE. J Exp Med. 2016 May 2;213(5):657-65. doi: 10.1084/jem.20151809. Epub 2016 Apr 4. PubMed 27045008.
Backbone
  Vector backbone: pFastBacDual
  Backbone manufacturer: ThermoFisher
  Vector type: Insect Expression ; Baculovirus
  Selectable markers: Gentamicin
Growth in bacteria
  Bacterial resistance: Ampicillin, 100 μg/mL
  Growth temperature: 37°C
  Growth strain: DH5alpha
  Copy number: Unknown
Gene/Insert 1
  Gene/Insert name: LFn (alt name: N-terminal domain of anthrax lethal factor)
  Promoter: Polyhedrin
  Tag / fusion protein: 6xHis (N terminal on insert)
  Cloning method: Unknown
  Sequencing primers: 5′ Polyhedrin forward
Gene/Insert 2
  Gene/Insert name: Needle (alt names: BTH_RS04290; T3SS needle protein)
  Species: B. thailandensis
  GenBank ID: WP_009896110
  Cloning method: Unknown
  Sequencing primers: 5′ unknown; 3′ SV40pA-R
Terms and licenses: Academic/Nonprofit Terms; Industry Terms: Not Available to Industry
How to cite: pFastBacDual with LFn + Needle was a gift from Russell Vance (Addgene plasmid # 84868 ; http://n2t.net/addgene:84868 ; RRID:Addgene_84868)
