>Addgene plasmid #84868 | pFastBacDual with LFn + Needle | addgene partial sequence | sequence record 165925 | Polyhedrin-F 5'-AAATGATAACCATCTCGC-3'
ATAAAAAAACCTATAAATATTCCGGATTATTCATACCGTCCCACCATCGGGCGCGGATCCCGGTCCGAAG
CGCGCGGAATTCAAAGGCCTACGTCGACAATGGGCAGCAGCCATCATCATCATCATCACAGCAGCGGCCT
GGTGCCGCGCGGCAGCCATATGGCGGGCGGTCATGGTGATGTAGGTATGCACGTAAAAGAGAAAGAGAAA
AATAAAGATGAGAATAAGAGAAAAGATGAAGAACGAAATAAAACACAGGAAGAGCATTTAAAGGAAATCA
TGAAACACATTGTAAAAATAGAAGTAAAAGGGGAGGAAGCTGTTAAAAAAGAGGCAGCAGAAAAGCTACT
TGAGAAAGTACCATCTGATGTTTTAGAGATGTATAAAGCAATTGGAGGAAAGATATATATTGTGGATGGT
GATATTACAAAACATATATCTTTAGAAGCATTATCTGAAGATAAGAAAAAAATAAAAGACATTTATGGGA
AAGATGCTTTATTACATGAACATTATGTATATGCAAAAGAAGGATATGAACCCGTACTTGTAATCCAATC
TTCGGAAGATTATGTAGAAAATACTGAAAAGGCACTGAACGTTTATTATGAAATAGGTAAGATATTATCA
AGGGATATTTTAAGTAAAATTAATCAACCATATCAGAAATTTTTAGATGTATTAAATACCATTAAAAATG
CATCTGATTCAGATGGACAAGATCTTTTATTTACTAATCAGCTTAAGGAACATCCCACAGACTTTTCTGT
AGAATTCTTGGAACAAAATAGCAATGAGGTACAAGAAGTATTTGCGAAAGCTTTTGCATATTATATCGAG
CCACAGCATCGTGATGTTTTACAGCTTTATGCACCGGAAGCTTT
