>Addgene plasmid #84868 | pFastBacDual with LFn + Needle | addgene partial sequence | sequence record 165926 | SV40pA-R 5'-GAAATTTGTGATGCTATTGC-3'
AGTTAACAACAACAATTGCATTCATTTTATGTTTCAGGTTCAGGGGGAGGTGTGGGAGGTTTTTTAAAGC
AAGTAAAACCTCTACAAATGTGGTATGGCTGATTATGATCCTCTAGTACTTCTCGACAAGCTTGTCGAGA
CTGCAGGCTCTAGATTCGAAAGCGGCCGCTTAGCGGAAGTTCGAGACGATCGACGAATCGATGTCCTTCA
TCGATTTGACCGCGCTGCTCTGCGCGTTCCGGTACAGGTTGTATTCCGACATGATCATCTGATAGTTCGC
GAGCGCCGTCGGATCGCTCGGGTTCTTCGTGAGATTCGCCTGCGCGTCCTGCAGTTGCTGGTTCAGATCC
TTCACGCCGGTGTCGAACGCGCGGCCGATGCCGGTCAGGTAGCCTGACCACTCGTAGTCGGTCAGCAATG
GAGTCGGGGGATTGCTACGCGTGCTCCGTTGATCTTTAAGTTCTTCCAAGGATAGATTTATTTCTTGTTC
GTTAAATTTATCCATGTAATTAAAAGCTTCCGGTGCATAAAGCTGTAAAACATCACGATGCTGTGGCTCG
ATATAATATGCAAAAGCTTTCGCAAATACTTCTTGTACCTCATTGCTATTTTGTTCCAAGAATTCTACAG
AAAAGTCTGTGGGATGTTCCTTAAGCTGATTAGTAAATAAAAGATCTTGTCCATCTGAATCAGATGCATT
TTTAATGGTATTTAATACATCTAAAAATTTCTGATATGGTTGATTAATTTTACTTAAAATATCCCTTGAT
AATATCTTACCTATTTCATAATAAACGTTCAGTGCCTTTTCAGTATTTTCTACATAATCTTCCGAAGATT
GGATTACAAGTACGGGTTCATATCCTTCTTT
